Addgene plasmid #64241: pGGDestTol2LC-3sgRNA
Purpose: (Empty Backbone) destination vector for three U6x:sgRNA cassettes
Depositing lab: Wenbiao Chen. Depositing organization: Vanderbilt University. Publication: Multiplex Conditional Mutagenesis Using Transgenic Expression of Cas9 and sgRNAs. Yin L, Maddison LA, Li M, Kara N, LaFave MC, Varshney GK, Burgess SM, Patton JG, Chen W. Genetics. 2015 Apr 8. pii: genetics.115.176917. 10.1534/genetics.115.176917 PubMed 25855067.
Backbone
  Vector backbone: pDestTol2LC
  Backbone size (bp): 7083
  Modifications to backbone: One BsaI site in ampicillin sequence is mutated. Two BsaI sites containing adaptors with appropriate overhang (CAGT and TTGG) were sequentially inserted into the NsiI/XhoI and KpnI sites of pDestTol2LC.
  Vector type: CRISPR
Growth in bacteria
  Bacterial resistance: Chloramphenicol and Ampicillin, 25 & 100 μg/mL
  Growth temperature: 37°C
  Growth strain: ccdB Survival
  Copy number: High Copy
Gene/Insert
  Cloning method: Restriction Enzyme
Resource information
  A portion of this plasmid was derived from a plasmid made by: The destination vector for these U6x:sgRNA cassettes were made first by eliminating the BsaI site in pDestTol2CG2 (Chi-Bin Chien lab), followed by replacing the cmcl2:EGFP (AatII/KpnI) with a cryaa:mCerulean (SacII/KpnI) from phsp70l-loxP-mCherry-STOP-loxP-H2B-GFP_cryaa-cerulean to generate pDestTol2LC (Didier Y. R. Stainier lab)
Terms and licenses: Academic/Nonprofit Terms; Industry Terms: Not Available to Industry
How to cite: pGGDestTol2LC-3sgRNA was a gift from Wenbiao Chen (Addgene plasmid # 64241 ; http://n2t.net/addgene:64241 ; RRID:Addgene_64241)
