[The description below was written by a language model from this plasmid's Addgene catalogue record and pLannotate feature annotations shown in this document.]
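Description:
pGGDestTol2LC-3sgRNA is an empty destination vector for assembling three U6-driven sgRNA expression cassettes into a Tol2 transposon backbone, built for transgenic, multiplexed CRISPR mutagenesis. It derives from pDestTol2LC, itself made from a Tol2kit-style Gateway destination plasmid by removing a BsaI site and swapping the original heart-expressed EGFP transgenesis marker for a cryaa:mCerulean cassette. To convert it for Golden Gate-type cloning, the BsaI site within the ampicillin resistance gene was mutated, and two adaptors carrying BsaI sites with defined four-base overhangs were inserted on either side of the cloning region. BsaI digestion therefore leaves non-compatible ends that accept an ordered array of three U6x:sgRNA units.

The feature table shows a pBluescript-like backbone with a high-copy ColE1/pUC origin, an f1 origin fragment, and AmpR with its bla promoter. The replaceable stuffer is a Gateway-style cassette flanked by attR sites. It contains ccdB, a ccdA fragment and a chloramphenicol resistance gene, which explains the dual ampicillin/chloramphenicol selection and the need for a ccdB-tolerant strain. Loss of ccdB after successful insertion provides counter-selection in standard strains. Downstream lies mCerulean followed by a bGH polyadenylation signal. According to the record it is driven by the lens-specific cryaa promoter, which is not annotated, giving a blue-fluorescent eye marker for identifying transgenic carriers. The Tol2 arms are not annotated as such, although a medaka tyrosinase fragment hit probably reflects sequence from the Tol2 source locus. The deposited sequence of 6,805 nt is somewhat shorter than the listed backbone size. No sgRNAs, U6 promoters or Cas9 are present in the empty vector.
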