Features (pLannotate 1.2.2; 22 found; start..end, strand, type, name):
      6..335     -  rep_origin     f1 ori (fragment) (sequence partly withheld): f1 bacteriophage origin of replication; arrow indicates direction of (+) strand synthesis
    338..622     +  CDS            tyr (fragment): TYRO_ORYLA - Also known as tyro. Experimental evidence at transcript level: Swiss-Prot protein existence level 2. This is a copper-containing oxidase that functions in the formation of pigments such as melanins and other polyphenolic compounds. From Oryzias latipes (Japanese rice fish) (Japanese killifish).
    908..928     +  protein_bind   attB4: mutant version of attB; core recombination site for the Gateway® BP reaction BP Clonase™
    912..1031    +  protein_bind   attR1: mutant version of attR; recombination site for the Gateway® LR reaction LR Clonase™
   1072..1377    -  CDS            ccdB: CcdB, a bacterial toxin that poisons DNA gyrase; ccdB; Plasmids containing the ccdB gene cannot be propagated in standard E. coli strains.
   1382..1540    -  CDS            ccdA (fragment): CCDA_ECO57 - Also known as H, letA. Experimental evidence at protein level: Swiss-Prot protein existence level 1. Antitoxin component of a type II toxin-antitoxin (TA) system which inhibits the post-segregational killing (PSK) of plasmid-free cells, also referred to as a plasmid addiction system. Binds to and blocks the activity of CcdB; will also remove bound CcdB protein from the CcdB-GyrA complex by forming a CcdA-CcdB complex, a process termed rejuvenation. Functions as a transcriptional corepressor for the ccdAB operon, repression also requires CcdB (By similarity). From Escherichia coli
   1719..2378    -  CDS            CmR: chloramphenicol acetyltransferase; cat; confers resistance to chloramphenicol
   2379..2408    -  promoter       cat promoter (fragment): promoter of the E. coli cat gene encoding chloramphenicol acetyltransferase
   2432..2462    -  promoter       lac UV5 promoter: E. coli lac promoter with an "up" mutation
   2488..2611    -  protein_bind   attR3: mutant version of attR; recombination site for the Gateway® LR reaction LR Clonase™
   2615..2635    +  CDS            lacZα (fragment): LacZα fragment of β-galactosidase; lacZ fragment
   3226..3945    +  CDS            mCerulean: enhanced monomeric variant of CFP (Rizzo et al., 2004) mammalian codon-optimized
   3969..4176    +  polyA_signal   bGH poly(A) signal: bovine growth hormone polyadenylation signal
   4568..4608    -  misc_feature   MCS (fragment): pBluescript multiple cloning site
   4621..4639    -  promoter       T3 promoter: promoter for bacteriophage T3 RNA polymerase
   4684..4700    -  protein_bind   lac operator: The lac repressor binds to the lac operator to inhibit transcription in E. coli. This inhibition can be relieved by adding lactose or isopropyl-β-D-thiogalactopyranoside (IPTG). lac repressor encoded by lacI
   4708..4738    -  promoter       lac promoter: promoter for the E. coli lac operon
   4753..4774    -  protein_bind   CAP binding site: CAP binding activates transcription in the presence of cAMP. E. coli catabolite activator protein
   4787..4879    -  CDS            lacI (fragment): lac repressor; lacI; The lac repressor binds to the lac operator to inhibit transcription in E. coli. This inhibition can be relieved by adding lactose or isopropyl-β-D-thiogalactopyranoside (IPTG).
   5062..5650    -  rep_origin     ori: high-copy-number ColE1/pMB1/pBR322/pUC origin of replication
   5821..6681    -  CDS            AmpR: β-lactamase; bla; confers resistance to ampicillin, carbenicillin, and related antibiotics
   6682..6786    -  promoter       AmpR promoter: bla
>Addgene plasmid #64241 | pGGDestTol2LC-3sgRNA | depositor full sequence | sequence record 107700 | pGGDestTol2LC-3sgRNA sequence 6805 bps
CACCTAAATTGTAAGCGTTAATATTTTGTTAAAATTCGCGTTAAATTTTTGTTAAATCAGCTCATTTTTT
AACCAATAGGCCGAAATCGGCAAAATCCCTTATAAATCAAAAGAATAGACCGAGATAGGGT
[37 nt withheld, positions 132-168]
AAAGAACGTGGACTCCAACGTCAAAGG
[49 nt withheld, positions 196-244]
T
[90 nt withheld, positions 246-335]
GCTGGCTAAGAACTCATCAGCCTCCCCGGTCCATCTACCCACGTACCAATGCACCAATTGGCCACAATGA
CGGCTACTACATGGTGCCATTCCTTCCTCTTTATAGGAATGGAGACTACCTCCTGTCCAACAAGGCTCTT
GGATACGAGTACGCCTACCTGTTGGACCCAGGTCATTGCACAACACCAGAAATGCCCTCTGATCTGCAAA
AGACGTGAATATCTGTTCAGACACCCATATCCACTCTGTTCCACACAGGTCAGAGGTTTGTCCAGGAGTT
CTTGACAGAGGTGTAAAAAGTACTCAAAAATTTTACTCAAGTGAAAGTACAAGTACTTAGGGAAAATTTT
ACTCAATTAAAAGTAAAAGTATCTGGCTAGAATCTTACTTGAGTAAAAGTAAAAAAGTACTCCATTAAAA
TTGTACTTGAGTATTAAGGAAGTAAAAGTAAAAGCAAGAAAGAAAACTAGAGATTCTTGTTTAAGCTTTT
AATCTCAAAAAACATTAAATGAAATGCATCAGTAGAGACCCTCGAGCAGGAAACAGCTATGACCATGATT
ACGCCAAGCTATCAACTTTGTATAGAAAAGTTGAACGAGAAACGTAAAATGATATAAATATCAATATATT
AAATTAGATTTTGCATAAAAAACAGACTACATAATACTGTAAAACACAACATATCCAGTCACTATGGTCG
ACCTGCAGACTGGCTGTGTATAAGGGAGCCTGACATTTATATTCCCCAGAACATCAGGTTAATGGCGTTT
TTGATGTCATTTTCGCGGTGGCTGAGATCAGCCACTTCTTCCCCGATAACGGAGACCGGCACACTGGCCA
TATCGGTGGTCATCATGCGCCAGCTTTCATCCCCGATATGCACCACCGGGTAAAGTTCACGGGGGACTTT
ATCTGACAGCAGACGTGCACTGGCCAGGGGGATCACCATCCGTCGCCCGGGCGTGTCAATAATATCACTC
TGTACATCCACAAACAGACGATAACGGCTCTCTCTTTTATAGGTGTAAACCTTAAACTGCATTTCACCAG
CCCCTGTTCTCGTCGGCAAAAGAGCCGTTCATTTCAATAAACCGGGCGACCTCAGCCATCCCTTCCTGAT
TTTCCGCTTTCCAGCGTTCGGCACGCAGACGACGGGCTTCATTCTGCATGGTTGTGCTTACCGAACCGGA
GATATTGACATCATATATGCCTTGAGCAACTGATAGCTGTCGCTGTCAACTGTCACTGTAATACGCTGCT
TCATAGCATACCTCTTTTTGACATACTTCGGGTATACATATCAGTATATATTCTTATACCGCAAAAATCA
GCGCGCAAATACGCATACTGTTATCTGGCTTTTAGTAAGCCGGATCCTCTAGATTACGCCCCGCCCTGCC
ACTCATCGCAGTACTGTTGTAATTCATTAAGCATTCTGCCGACATGGAAGCCATCACAAACGGCATGATG
AACCTGAATCGCCAGCGGCATCAGCACCTTGTCGCCTTGCGTATAATATTTGCCCATGGTGAAAACGGGG
GCGAAGAAGTTGTCCATATTGGCCACGTTTAAATCAAAACTGGTGAAACTCACCCAGGGATTGGCTGAGA
CGAAAAACATATTCTCAATAAACCCTTTAGGGAAATAGGCCAGGTTTTCACCGTAACACGCCACATCTTG
CGAATATATGTGTAGAAACTGCCGGAAATCGTCGTGGTATTCACTCCAGAGCGATGAAAACGTTTCAGTT
TGCTCATGGAAAACGGTGTAACAAGGGTGAACACTATCCCATATCACCAGCTCACCGTCTTTCATTGCCA
TACGGAATTCCGGATGAGCATTCATCAGGCGGGCAAGAATGTGAATAAAGGCCGGATAAAACTTGTGCTT
ATTTTTCTTTACGGTCTTTAAAAAGGCCGTAATATCCAGCTGAACGGTCTGGTTATAGGTACATTGAGCA
ACTGACTGAAATGCCTCAAAATGTTCTTTACGATGCCATTGGGATATATCAACGGTGGTATATCCAGTGA
TTTTTTTCTCCATTTTAGCTTCCTTAGCTCCTGAAAATCTCGACGGATCCTAACTCAAAATCCACACATT
ATACGAGCCGGAAGCATAAAGTGTAAAGCCTGGGGGTGCCTAATGCGGCCGCCATAGTGACTGGATATGT
TGTGTTTTACAGTATTATGTAGTCTGTTTTTTATGCAAAATCTAATTTAATATATTGATATTTATATCAT
TTTACGTTTCTCGTTCAACTTTATTATACATAGTTGATAATTCACTGGCCGTCGTTTTACGGTACGCTAG
GTCTCTCCAAGTACCATTAATAGTGTGCATTCAGTGCAGGATGTTATGTATTTATTTTCTGTAGTGCAAA
CTTTTTCAAAGAATTTTCCAGTCTAAGCTTTTCAGTCAAGAAAAAAAAAAAGCGATTGATTATCTGTGAT
ATTTAAAAAAATTAGCTCTTAAATCTGGTGAACCAAGTGGCCACAACACATTAAATACTGACGTTCTACA
GCCATGTAGCTTCATCTGGTCTGGTTTGTTTTGGCAGGCACTTATTTTCCGGTGATAGTTGGCCACAAGA
GTATTGTCTGAGCCATTCAGTGCTAGACTGTCATTCTCAGGTCAGAGTCCACCCCGCTGATTCTGCTGAC
AACACTGTTCCCACCATGAGATAATGCCATTCCAGAGAGATCCATTTGTAAGCCCCTCTTTCTGCAGCAC
AGGTATATAACCAGGGGTCTGCCTCCACTAAGGCCGGCACACATCATTTGGGGATCTTTGTACTGTACTA
GCCTCTATTAGCCTCCTACTTGCGTTCAGTTCACATCTTTTGTTCATCAGGTGCAATAAGTTACAGTAAG
GAGTTACCAGGTCTGACAACATGGTGAGCAAGGGCGAGGAGCTGTTCACCGGGGTGGTGCCCATCCTGGT
CGAGCTGGACGGCGACGTAAACGGCCACAAGTTCAGCGTGTCCGGCGAGGGCGAGGGCGATGCCACCTAC
GGCAAGCTGACCCTGAAGTTCATCTGCACCACCGGCAAGCTGCCCGTGCCCTGGCCCACCCTCGTGACCA
CCCTGACCTGGGGCGTGCAGTGCTTCGCCCGCTACCCCGACCACATGAAGCAGCACGACTTCTTCAAGTC
CGCCATGCCCGAAGGCTACGTCCAGGAGCGCACCATCTTCTTCAAGGACGACGGCAACTACAAGACCCGC
GCCGAGGTGAAGTTCGAGGGCGACACCCTGGTGAACCGCATCGAGCTGAAGGGCATCGACTTCAAGGAGG
ACGGCAACATCCTGGGGCACAAGCTGGAGTACAACGCCATCAGCGACAACGTCTATATCACCGCCGACAA
GCAGAAGAACGGCATCAAGGCCAACTTCAAGATCCGCCACAACATCGAGGACGGCAGCGTGCAGCTCGCC
GACCACTACCAGCAGAACACCCCCATCGGCGACGGCCCCGTGCTGCTGCCCGACAACCACTACCTGAGCA
CCCAGTCCAAGCTGAGCAAAGACCCCAACGAGAAGCGCGATCACATGGTCCTGCTGGAGTTCGTGACCGC
CGCCGGGATCACTCTCGGCATGGACGAGCTGTACAAGTAAAGCGGCCCGCTGATCAGCCTCGACTGTGCC
TTCTAGTTGCCAGCCATCTGTTGTTTGCCCCTCCCCCGTGCCTTCCTTGACCCTGGAAGGTGCCACTCCC
ACTGTCCTTTCCTAATAAAATGAGGAAATTGCATCGCATTGTCTGAGTAGGTGTCATTCTATTCTGGGGG
GTGGGGTGGGGCAGGACAGCAAGGGGGAGGATTGGGAAGACAATAGCAGGCATGCTGGGGAGAGATCGCC
GCCACCCACTTCCAAAGGACCAATGAACATGTCTGACCAATTTCATATAATGTGAAAACGATTTTCATAG
GCAGAATAAATAACATTTAAATTAAACTGGGCATCAGCGCAATTCAATTGGTTTGGTAATAGCAAGGGAA
AATAGAATGAAGTGATCTCCAAAAAATAAGTACTTTTTGACTGTAAATAAAATTGTAAGGAGTAAAAAGT
ACTTTTTTTTCTAAAAAAATGTAATTAAGTAAAAGTAAAAGTATTGATTTTTAATTGTACTCAAGTAAAG
TAAAAATCCCCAAAAATAATACTTAAGTACAGTAATCAAGTAAAATTACTCAAGTACTTTACACCTCTGG
TTCTTGACCCCCTACCTTCAGCAAGCCCAGCAGATCCACTAGTTCTAGAGCGGCCGCCACCGCGGTGGAG
CTCCAGCTTTTGTTCCCTTTAGTGAGGGTTAATTGCGCGCTTGGCGTAATCATGGTCATAGCTGTTTCCT
GTGTGAAATTGTTATCCGCTCACAATTCCACACAACATACGAGCCGGAAGCATAAAGTGTAAAGCCTGGG
GTGCCTAATGAGTGAGCTAACTCACATTAATTGCGTTGCGCTCACTGCCCGCTTTCCAGTCGGGAAACCT
GTCGTGCCAGCTGCATTAATGAATCGGCCAACGCGCGGGGAGAGGCGGTTTGCGTATTGGGCGCTCTTCC
GCTTCCTCGCTCACTGACTCGCTGCGCTCGGTCGTTCGGCTGCGGCGAGCGGTATCAGCTCACTCAAAGG
CGGTAATACGGTTATCCACAGAATCAGGGGATAACGCAGGAAAGAACATGTGAGCAAAAGGCCAGCAAAA
GGCCAGGAACCGTAAAAAGGCCGCGTTGCTGGCGTTTTTCCATAGGCTCCGCCCCCCTGACGAGCATCAC
AAAAATCGACGCTCAAGTCAGAGGTGGCGAAACCCGACAGGACTATAAAGATACCAGGCGTTTCCCCCTG
GAAGCTCCCTCGTGCGCTCTCCTGTTCCGACCCTGCCGCTTACCGGATACCTGTCCGCCTTTCTCCCTTC
GGGAAGCGTGGCGCTTTCTCATAGCTCACGCTGTAGGTATCTCAGTTCGGTGTAGGTCGTTCGCTCCAAG
CTGGGCTGTGTGCACGAACCCCCCGTTCAGCCCGACCGCTGCGCCTTATCCGGTAACTATCGTCTTGAGT
CCAACCCGGTAAGACACGACTTATCGCCACTGGCAGCAGCCACTGGTAACAGGATTAGCAGAGCGAGGTA
TGTAGGCGGTGCTACAGAGTTCTTGAAGTGGTGGCCTAACTACGGCTACACTAGAAGGACAGTATTTGGT
ATCTGCGCTCTGCTGAAGCCAGTTACCTTCGGAAAAAGAGTTGGTAGCTCTTGATCCGGCAAACAAACCA
CCGCTGGTAGCGGTGGTTTTTTTGTTTGCAAGCAGCAGATTACGCGCAGAAAAAAAGGATCTCAAGAAGA
TCCTTTGATCTTTTCTACGGGGTCTGACGCTCAGTGGAACGAAAACTCACGTTAAGGGATTTTGGTCATG
AGATTATCAAAAAGGATCTTCACCTAGATCCTTTTAAATTAAAAATGAAGTTTTAAATCAATCTAAAGTA
TATATGAGTAAACTTGGTCTGACAGTTACCAATGCTTAATCAGTGAGGCACCTATCTCAGCGATCTGTCT
ATTTCGTTCATCCATAGTTGCCTGACTCCCCGTCGTGTAGATAACTACGATACGGGAGGGCTTACCATCT
GGCCCCAGTGCTGCAATGATACCGCGGGACCCACGCTCACCGGCTCCAGATTTATCAGCAATAAACCAGC
CAGCCGGAAGGGCCGAGCGCAGAAGTGGTCCTGCAACTTTATCCGCCTCCATCCAGTCTATTAATTGTTG
CCGGGAAGCTAGAGTAAGTAGTTCGCCAGTTAATAGTTTGCGCAACGTTGTTGCCATTGCTACAGGCATC
GTGGTGTCACGCTCGTCGTTTGGTATGGCTTCATTCAGCTCCGGTTCCCAACGATCAAGGCGAGTTACAT
GATCCCCCATGTTGTGCAAAAAAGCGGTTAGCTCCTTCGGTCCTCCGATCGTTGTCAGAAGTAAGTTGGC
CGCAGTGTTATCACTCATGGTTATGGCAGCACTGCATAATTCTCTTACTGTCATGCCATCCGTAAGATGC
TTTTCTGTGACTGGTGAGTACTCAACCAAGTCATTCTGAGAATAGTGTATGCGGCGACCGAGTTGCTCTT
GCCCGGCGTCAATACGGGATAATACCGCGCCACATAGCAGAACTTTAAAAGTGCTCATCATTGGAAAACG
TTCTTCGGGGCGAAAACTCTCAAGGATCTTACCGCTGTTGAGATCCAGTTCGATGTAACCCACTCGTGCA
CCCAACTGATCTTCAGCATCTTTTACTTTCACCAGCGTTTCTGGGTGAGCAAAAACAGGAAGGCAAAATG
CCGCAAAAAAGGGAATAAGGGCGACACGGAAATGTTGAATACTCATACTCTTCCTTTTTCAATATTATTG
AAGCATTTATCAGGGTTATTGTCTCATGAGCGGATACATATTTGAATGTATTTAGAAAAATAAACAAATA
GGGGTTCCGCGCACATTTCCCCGAAAAGTG
