>Addgene plasmid #64241 | pGGDestTol2LC-3sgRNA | addgene partial sequence | sequence record 111370 | ccdB-Fwd 5'-GCATGATGACCACCGATATG-3'
CAGCCACCGCGAAAATGACATCAAAAACGCCATTAACCTGATGTTCTGGGGAATATAAATGTCAGGCTCC
CTTATACACAGCCAGTCTGCAGGTCGACCATAGTGACTGGATATGTTGTGTTTTACAGTATTATGTAGTC
TGTTTTTTATGCAAAATCTAATTTAATATATTGATATTTATATCATTTTACGTTTCTCGTTCAACTTTTC
TATACAAAGTTGATAGCTTGGCGTAATCATGGTCATAGCTGTTTCCTGCTCGAGGGTCTCTACTGATGCA
TTTCATTTAATGTTTTTTGAGATTAAAAGCTTAAACAAGAATCTCTAGTTTTCTTTCTTGCTTTTACTTT
TACTTCCTTAATACTCAAGTACAATTTTAATGGAGTACTTTTTTACTTTTACTCAAGTAAGATTCTAGCC
AGATACTTTTACTTTTAATTGAGTAAAATTTTCCCTAAGTACTTGTACTTTCACTTGAGTAAAATTTTTG
AGTACTTTTTACACCTCTGTCAAGAACTCCTGGACAAACCTCTGACCTGTGTGGAACAGAGTGGATATGG
GTGTCTGAACAGATATTCACGTCTTTTGCAGATCAGAGGGCATTTCTGGTGTTGTGCAATGACCTGGGTC
CAACAGGTAGGCGTACTCGTATCCAAGAGCATTGTTGGACAGGAGGTAGTCTCCATTCCTATAAAGAGGA
AGGAATGGCACCATGTAGTAGCCGTCATTGTGGCCAATTGGTGCATTGGTACGTGGGTAGATGGACCGGG
GAGGCTGATGAGTTCTTAGCCAGCCTTTCCC
