>Addgene plasmid #64241 | pGGDestTol2LC-3sgRNA | addgene partial sequence | sequence record 111465 | CAT-R 5'-GCAACTGACTGAAATGCCTC-3'
ATATCAACGGTGGTATATCCAGTGATTTTTTTCTCCATTTTAGCTTCCTTAGCTCCTGAAAATCTCGACG
GATCCTAACTCAAAATCCACACATTATACGAGCCGGAAGCATAAAGTGTAAAGCCTGGGGTGCCTAATGC
GGCCGCCATAGTGACTGGATATGTTGTGTTTTACAGTATTATGTAGTCTGTTTTTTATGCAAAATCTAAT
TTAATATATTGATATTTATATCATTTTACGTTTCTCGTTCAACTTTATTATACATAGTTGATAATTCACT
GGCCGTCGTTTTACGGTACGCTAGGTCTCTCCAAGTACCATTAATAGTGTGCATTCAGTGCAGGATGTTA
TGTATTTATTTTCTGTAGTGCAAACTTTTTCAAAGAATTTTCCAGTCTAAGCTTTTCAGTCAAGAAAAAA
AAAAAGCGATTGATTATCTGTGATATTTAAAAAAATTAGCTCTTAAATCTGGTGAACCAAGTGGCCACAA
CACATTAAATACTGACGTTCTACAGCCATGTAGCTTCATCTGGTCTGGTTTGTTTTGGCAGGCACTTATT
TTCCGGTGATAGTTGGCCACAAGAGTATTGTCTGAGCCATTCAGTGCTAGACTGTCATTCTCAGGTCAGA
GTCCACCCCGCTGATTCTGCTGACAACACTGTTCCCACCATGAGATAATGCCATTCCAGAGAG
